Addgene plasmid #85852: AB.pCCL.sin.cPPT.GFP.miR-379-3p.sensor.PGK.dNGFR.WPRE
Purpose: Sensor Plasmid
Depositing lab: Brian Brown. Depositing organization: Icahn School of Medicine at Mount Sinai. Publication: High-throughput assessment of microRNA activity and function using microRNA sensor and decoy libraries. Mullokandov G, Baccarini A, Ruzo A, Jayaprakash AD, Tung N, Israelow B, Evans MJ, Sachidanandam R, Brown BD. Nat Methods. 2012 Jul 1;9(8):840-6. doi: 10.1038/nmeth.2078. PubMed 22751203.
Backbone
  Vector backbone: AB.pCCL.sin.cPPT.GFP.PGK.dNGFR.WPRE
  Backbone size w/o insert (bp): 9309
  Total vector size (bp): 9480
  Vector type: Lentiviral
  Selectable markers: eGFP, NGFR
Growth in bacteria
  Bacterial resistance: Ampicillin, 100 μg/mL
  Growth temperature: 37°C
  Growth strain: NEB Stable
  Copy number: High Copy
Gene/Insert
  Gene/Insert name: miR-379-3p Sensor
  Species: H. sapiens (human)
  Insert size (bp): 171
  Entrez Gene: MIR379 (a.k.a. MIRN379, hsa-mir-379, mir-379)
  Promoter: PGK
  Cloning method: Restriction Enzyme; 5′ cloning site NheI (not destroyed); 3′ cloning site AgeI (not destroyed)
  Sequencing primers: 5′ AACAGACATACAAACTAAAG
Terms and licenses: Academic/Nonprofit Terms; Industry Terms: Not Available to Industry
How to cite: AB.pCCL.sin.cPPT.GFP.miR-379-3p.sensor.PGK.dNGFR.WPRE was a gift from Brian Brown (Addgene plasmid # 85852 ; http://n2t.net/addgene:85852 ; RRID:Addgene_85852)
