[The description below was written by a language model from this plasmid's Addgene catalogue record.]
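Description:
AB.pCCL.sin.cPPT.GFP.miR-379-3p.sensor.PGK.dNGFR.WPRE is a lentiviral transfer plasmid of about 9.5 kb, built on the self-inactivating pCCL backbone and designed to report the activity of human miR-379-3p in transduced cells. It is propagated in bacteria as a high-copy plasmid under ampicillin selection. As its name indicates, the vector carries a central polypurine tract (cPPT), which improves nuclear import of the lentiviral genome, and a WPRE, which raises transcript stability and expression. The "sin" designation refers to a deleted 3′ LTR that leaves the integrated provirus without viral promoter activity. No feature table accompanies the record, so the exact positions and orientations of these elements cannot be confirmed here.

The payload is a two-reporter arrangement using eGFP and a truncated nerve growth factor receptor (dNGFR), a cell-surface marker. The record lists PGK as the promoter. The order of elements in the name suggests that PGK sits between the GFP and dNGFR cassettes, but how it drives each reporter is not spelled out. The 171 bp insert, cloned between retained NheI and AgeI sites, is the miR-379-3p sensor. In constructs of this kind, such a sequence normally provides target sites for the microRNA linked to the GFP transcript, although the record does not give the insert's composition. When the microRNA is active, GFP expression falls, while dNGFR remains unaffected and serves as an internal control for transduction and vector copy number. The ratio of GFP to dNGFR therefore reads out microRNA activity in individual cells, typically by flow cytometry. The plasmid comes from a study of microRNA sensor and decoy libraries for high-throughput assessment of microRNA activity and function.
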