>Addgene plasmid #85852 | AB.pCCL.sin.cPPT.GFP.miR-379-3p.sensor.PGK.dNGFR.WPRE | depositor partial sequence | sequence record 167148 | AB.pCCL.sin.cPPT.GFP.miR-379-3p.sensor.PGK.dNGFR.WPRE sequence 914 bps
AAAATTTTATCGATCACGAGACTAGCCTCGAGAGATCTGATCATAATCAGCCATACCACATTTGTAGAGG
TTTTACTTGCTTTAAAAAACCTCCCACACCTCCCCCTGAACCTGAAACATAAAATGAATGCAATTGTTGT
TGTTAACTTGTTTATTGCAGCTTATAATGGTTACAAATAAGGCAATAGCATCACAAATTTCACAAATAAG
GCATTTTTTTCACTGCATTCTAGTTTTGGTTTGTCCAAACTCATCAATGTATCTTATCATGTCTGGATCT
CAAATCCCTCGGAAGCTGCGCCTGTCATCGAATTCCTGCAGCCCGGTGCATGACTAAGCTAGTACCGGTT
ATGTAACATGGTCCACTAACTTATGTAACATGGTCCACTAACTTATGTAACATGGTCCACTAACTTATGT
AACATGGTCCACTAACTTATGTAACATGGTCCACTAACTTATGTAACATGGTCCACTAACTGCTACGTCG
ACCAGTACTCCCCAGTTAAGGTCGGCTAGCTCAGTTAGCCTCCCCCATCTCTCGACGCGGCCGCTTTACT
TGTACAGCTCGTCCATGCCGAGAGTGATCCCGGCGGCGGTCACGAACTCCAGCAGGACCATGTGATCGCG
CTTCTCGTTGGGGTCTTTGCTCAGGGCGGACTGGGTGCTCAGGTAGTGGTTGTCGGGCAGCAGCACGGGG
CCGTCGCCGATGGGGGTGTTCTGCTGGTAGTGGTCGGCGAGCTGCACGCTGCCGTCCTCGATGTTGTGGC
GGATCTTGAAGTTCACCTTGATGCCGTTCTTCTGCTTGTCGGCCATGATATAGACGTTGTGGCTGTTGTA
GTTGTACTCCAGCTTGTGCCCCAGGATGTTGCCGTCCTCCTTGAAGTCGATGCCCTTCAGCTCGATGCGG
TTCA
