>Addgene plasmid #85852 | AB.pCCL.sin.cPPT.GFP.miR-379-3p.sensor.PGK.dNGFR.WPRE | addgene partial sequence | sequence record 170128 | Addgene NGS Result
ATGGTGAGCAAGGGCGAGGAGCTGTTCACCGGGGTGGTGCCCATCCTGGTCGAGCTGGACGGCGACGTAA
ACGGCCACAAGTTCAGCGTGTCCGGCGAGGGCGAGGGCGATGCCACCTACGGCAAGCTGACCCTGAAGTT
CATCTGCACCACCGGCAAGCTGCCCGTGCCCTGGCCCACCCTCGTGACCACCCTGACCTACGGCGTGCAG
TGCTTCAGCCGCTACCCCGACCACATGAAGCAGCACGACTTCTTCAAGTCCGCCATGCCCGAAGGCTACG
TCCAGGAGCGCACCATCTTCTTCAAGGACGACGGCAACTACAAGACCCGCGCCGAGGTGAAGTTCGAGGG
CGACACCCTGGTGAACCGCATCGAGCTGAAGGGCATCGACTTCAAGGAGGACGGCAACATCCTGGGGCAC
AAGCTGGAGTACAACTACAACAGCCACAACGTCTATATCATGGCCGACAAGCAGAAGAACGGCATCAAGG
TGAACTTCAAGATCCGCCACAACATCGAGGACGGCAGCGTGCAGCTCGCCGACCACTACCAGCAGAACAC
CCCCATCGGCGACGGCCCCGTGCTGCTGCCCGACAACCACTACCTGAGCACCCAGTCCGCCCTGAGCAAA
GACCCCAACGAGAAGCGCGATCACATGGTCCTGCTGGAGTTCGTGACCGCCGCCGGGATCACTCTCGGCA
TGGACGAGCTGTACAAGTAAAGCGGCCGCGTCGAGAGATGGGGGAGGCTAACTGAGCTAGCCGACCTTAA
CTGGGGAGTACTGGTCGACGTAGCAGTTAGTGGACCATGTTACATAAGTTAGTGGACCATGTTACATAAG
TTAGTGGACCATGTTACATAAGTTAGTGGACCATGTTACATAAGTTAGTGGACCATGTTACATAAGTTAG
TGGACCATGTTACATAACCGGTACTAGCTTAGTCATGCACCGGGCTGCAGGAATTCGATGACAGGCGCAG
CTTCCGAGGGATTTGAGATCCAGACATGATAAGATACATTGATGAGTTTGGACAAACCAAAACTAGAATG
CAGTGAAAAAAATGCCTTATTTGTGAAATTTGTGATGCTATTGCCTTATTTGTAACCATTATAAGCTGCA
ATAAACAAGTTAACAACAACAATTGCATTCATTTTATGTTTCAGGTTCAGGGGGAGGTGTGGGAGGTTTT
TTAAAGCAAGTAAAACCTCTACAAATGTGGTATGGCTGATTATGATCAGATCTCTCGAGGCTAGTCTCGT
GATCGATAAAATTTTGAATTTTTGTAATTTGTTTTTGTAATTCTTTAGTTTGTATGTCTGTTGCTATTAT
GTCTACTATTCTTTCCCCTGCACTGTACCCCCCAATCCCCCCTTTTCTTTTAAAAGTTAACCGATACCGT
CGAGATCCGTTCACTAATCGAATGGATCTGTCTCTGTCTCTCTCTCCACCTTCTTCTTCTATTCCTTCGG
GCCTGTCGGGTCCCCTCGGGGTTGGGAGGTGGGTCTGAAACGATAATGGTGAATATCCCTGCCTAACTCT
ATTCACTATAGAAAGTACAGCAAAAACTATTCTTAAACCTACCAAGCCTCCTACTATCATTATGAATAAT
TTTATATACCACAGCCAATTTGTTATGTTAAACCAATTCCACAAACTTGCCCATTTATCTAATTCCAATA
ATTCTTGTTCATTCTTTTCTTGCTGGTTTTGCGATTCTTCAATTAAGGAGTGTATTAAGCTTGTGTAATT
GTTAATTTCTCTGTCCCACTCCATCCAGGTCGTGTGATTCCAAATCTGTTCCAGAGATTTATTACTCCAA
CTAGCATTCCAAGGCACAGCAGTGGTGCAAATGAGTTTTCCAGAGCAACCCCAAATCCCCAGGAGCTGTT
GATCCTTTAGGTATCTTTCCACAGCCAGGATTCTTGCCTGGAGCTGCTTGATGCCCCAGACTGTGAGTTG
CAACAGATGCTGTTGCGCCTCAATAGCCCTCAGCAAATTGTTCTGCTGCTGCACTATACCAGACAATAAT
TGTCTGGCCTGTACCGTCAGCGTCATTGACGCTGCGCCCATAGTGCTTCCTGCTGCTCCCAAGAACCCAA
GGAACAAAGCTCCTATTCCCACTGCTCTTTTTTCTCTCTGCACCACTCTTCTCTTTGCCTTGGTGGGTGC
TACTCCTAATGGTTCAATTTTTACTACTTTATATTTATATAATTCACTTCTCCAATTGTCCCTCATATCT
CCTCCTCCAGGTCTGAAGATCAGCGGCCGCTTGCTGTGCGGTGGTCTTACTTTTGTTTTGCTCTTCCTCT
ATCTTGTCTAAAGCTTCCTTGGTGTCTTTTATCTCTATCCTTTGATGCACACAATAGAGGGTTGCTACTG
TATTATATAATGATCTAAGTTCTTCTGATCCTGTCTGAAGGGATGGTTGTAGCTGTCCCAGTATTTGTCT
ACAGCCTTCTGATGTTTCTAACAGGCCAGGATTAACTGCGAATCGTTCTAGCTCCCTGCTTGCCCATACT
ATATGTTTTAATTTATATTTTTTCTTTCCCCCTGGCCTTAACCGAATTTTTTCCCATCGCGATCTAATTC
TCCCCCGCTTAATACTGACGCTCTCGCACCCATCTCTCTCCTTCTAGCCTCCGCTAGTCAAAATTTTTGG
CGTACTCACCAGTCGCCGCCCCTCGCCTCTTGCCGTGCGCGCTTCAGCAAGCCGAGTCCTGCGTCGAGAG
AGCTCCTCTGGTTTCCCTTTCGCTTTCAAGTCCCTGTTCGGGCGCCACTGCTAGAGATTTTCCACACTGA
CTAAAAGGGTCTGAGGGATCTCTAGTTACCAGAGTCACACAACAGACGGGCACACACTACTTGAAGCACT
CAAGGCAAGCTTTATTGAGGCTTAAGCAGTGGGTTCCCTAGTTAGCCAGAGAGCTCCCAGGCTCAGATCT
GGTCTAACCAGAGAGACCCCGGTTCACTAAACGAGCTCTGCTTATATAGACCTCCCACCGTACACGCCTA
CCGCCCATTTGCGTCAATGGGGCGGAGTTGTTACGACATTTTGGAAAGTCCCGTTGATTTTGGTGCCAAA
ACAAACTCCCATTGACGTCAATGGGGTGGAGACTTGGAAATCCCCGTGAGTCAAACCGCTATCCACGCCC
ATTGATGTACTGCCAAAACCGCATCACCATGGTAATAGCGATGACTAATACGTAGATGTACTGCCAAGTA
GGAAAGTCCCATAAGGTCATGTACTGGGCATAATGCCAGGCGGGCCATTTACCGTCATTGACGTCAATAG
GGGGCGTACTTGGCATATGATACACTTGATGTACTGCCAAGTGGGCAGTTTACCGTAAATACTCCACCCA
TTGACGTCAATGGAAAGTCCCTATTGGCGTTACTATGGGAACATACGTCATTATTGACGTCAATGGGCGG
GGGTCGTTGGGCGGTCAGCCAGGCGGGCCATTTACCGTAAGTTATGTAACGCGGAACTCCATATATGGGC
TATGAACTAATGACCCCGTAATTGATTACTATTAATAACTAGTCAATAATCAATGTCAACATGGCGGTAA
TGTTGGACATGAGCCAATATAAATGTACATATTATGATATGGATACAACGTATGCAATGGCCAAGCTTGC
AGCTCCAGCTTTTGTTCCCTTTAGTGAGGGTTAATTGCGCGCTTGGCGTAATCATGGTCATAGCTGTTTC
CTGTGTGAAATTGTTATCCGCTCACAATTCCACACAACATACGAGCCGGAAGCATAAAGTGTAAAGCCTG
GGGTGCCTAATGAGTGAGCTAACTCACATTAATTGCGTTGCGCTCACTGCCCGCTTTCCAGTCGGGAAAC
CTGTCGTGCCAGCTGCATTAATGAATCGGCCAACGCGCGGGGAGAGGCGGTTTGCGTATTGGGCGCTCTT
CCGCTTCCTCGCTCACTGACTCGCTGCGCTCGGTCGTTCGGCTGCGGCGAGCGGTATCAGCTCACTCAAA
GGCGGTAATACGGTTATCCACAGAATCAGGGGATAACGCAGGAAAGAACATGTGAGCAAAAGGCCAGCAA
AAGGCCAGGAACCGTAAAAAGGCCGCGTTGCTGGCGTTTTTCCATAGGCTCCGCCCCCCTGACGAGCATC
ACAAAAATCGACGCTCAAGTCAGAGGTGGCGAAACCCGACAGGACTATAAAGATACCAGGCGTTTCCCCC
TGGAAGCTCCCTCGTGCGCTCTCCTGTTCCGACCCTGCCGCTTACCGGATACCTGTCCGCCTTTCTCCCT
TCGGGAAGCGTGGCGCTTTCTCATAGCTCACGCTGTAGGTATCTCAGTTCGGTGTAGGTCGTTCGCTCCA
AGCTGGGCTGTGTGCACGAACCCCCCGTTCAGCCCGACCGCTGCGCCTTATCCGGTAACTATCGTCTTGA
GTCCAACCCGGTAAGACACGACTTATCGCCACTGGCAGCAGCCACTGGTAACAGGATTAGCAGAGCGAGG
TATGTAGGCGGTGCTACAGAGTTCTTGAAGTGGTGGCCTAACTACGGCTACACTAGAAGAACAGTATTTG
GTATCTGCGCTCTGCTGAAGCCAGTTACCTTCGGAAAAAGAGTTGGTAGCTCTTGATCCGGCAAACAAAC
CACCGCTGGTAGCGGTGGTTTTTTTGTTTGCAAGCAGCAGATTACGCGCAGAAAAAAAGGATCTCAAGAA
GATCCTTTGATCTTTTCTACGGGGTCTGACGCTCAGTGGAACGAAAACTCACGTTAAGGGATTTTGGTCA
TGAGATTATCAAAAAGGATCTTCACCTAGATCCTTTTAAATTAAAAATGAAGTTTTAAATCAATCTAAAG
TATATATGAGTAAACTTGGTCTGACAGTTACCAATGCTTAATCAGTGAGGCACCTATCTCAGCGATCTGT
CTATTTCGTTCATCCATAGTTGCCTGACTCCCCGTCGTGTAGATAACTACGATACGGGAGGGCTTACCAT
CTGGCCCCAGTGCTGCAATGATACCGCGAGACCCACGCTCACCGGCTCCAGATTTATCAGCAATAAACCA
GCCAGCCGGAAGGGCCGAGCGCAGAAGTGGTCCTGCAACTTTATCCGCCTCCATCCAGTCTATTAATTGT
TGCCGGGAAGCTAGAGTAAGTAGTTCGCCAGTTAATAGTTTGCGCAACGTTGTTGCCATTGCTACAGGCA
TCGTGGTGTCACGCTCGTCGTTTGGTATGGCTTCATTCAGCTCCGGTTCCCAACGATCAAGGCGAGTTAC
ATGATCCCCCATGTTGTGCAAAAAAGCGGTTAGCTCCTTCGGTCCTCCGATCGTTGTCAGAAGTAAGTTG
GCCGCAGTGTTATCACTCATGGTTATGGCAGCACTGCATAATTCTCTTACTGTCATGCCATCCGTAAGAT
GCTTTTCTGTGACTGGTGAGTACTCAACCAAGTCATTCTGAGAATAGTGTATGCGGCGACCGAGTTGCTC
TTGCCCGGCGTCAATACGGGATAATACCGCGCCACATAGCAGAACTTTAAAAGTGCTCATCATTGGAAAA
CGTTCTTCGGGGCGAAAACTCTCAAGGATCTTACCGCTGTTGAGATCCAGTTCGATGTAACCCACTCGTG
CACCCAACTGATCTTCAGCATCTTTTACTTTCACCAGCGTTTCTGGGTGAGCAAAAACAGGAAGGCAAAA
TGCCGCAAAAAAGGGAATAAGGGCGACACGGAAATGTTGAATACTCATACTCTTCCTTTTTCAATATTAT
TGAAGCATTTATCAGGGTTATTGTCTCATGAGCGGATACATATTTGAATGTATTTAGAAAAATAAACAAA
TAGGGGTTCCGCGCACATTTCCCCGAAAAGTGCCACCTAAATTGTAAGCGTTAATATTTTGTTAAAATTC
GCGTTAAATTTTTGTTAAATCAGCTCATTTTTTAACCAATAGGCCGAAATCGGCAAAATCCCTTATAAAT
CAAAAGAATAGACCGAGATAGGGT
[37 nt withheld, positions 5975-6011]
AAAGAACGTGGACTCCAACGTCAAAGG
[49 nt withheld, positions 6039-6087]
T
[91 nt withheld, positions 6089-6179]
G
[124 nt withheld, positions 6181-6304]
CCCATTCGCCATTCAGGCTGCGCAACTGTTGGGAAGGGCGATCGGTGCGGGCCTCTTCGCTATTACGCCA
GCTTCACGACGTTGTAAAACGACGGCCAGTGAGCGCGCGTAATACGACTCACTATAGGGCGAATTGGGTA
CGTCCCTAGGCCTCCAAAAAAGCCTCCTCACTACTTCTGGAATAGCTCAGAGGCCGAGGCGGCCTCGGCC
TCTGCATAAATAAAAAAAATTAGTCAGCCATGGGGCGGAGAATGGGCGGAACTGGGCGGAGTTAGGGGCG
GGATGGGCGGAGTTAGGGGCGGGATAGCTAGAGCCAGACATGATAAGATACATTGATGAGTTTGGACAAA
CCACAACTAGAATGCAGTGAAAAAAATGCTTTATTTGTGAAATTTGTGATGCTATTGCTTTATTTGTAAC
CATTATAAGCTGCAATAAACAAGTTCCTCTCACTCTCTGATATTCATTTCTTTGCAAGTTATAAATACTG
AATAATAAGATGACATGAACTACTACTGCTAGAGATTTTCCACACTGACTAAAAGGGTCTGAGGGATCTC
TAGTTACCAGAGTCACACAACAGACGGGCACACACTACTTGAAGCACTCAAGGCAAGCTTTATTGAGGCT
TAAGCAGTGGGTTCCCTAGTTAGCCAGAGAGCTCCCAGGCTCAGATCTGGTCTAACCAGAGAGACCCAGT
ACAAGCAAAAAGCAGATCTTGTCTTCGTTGGGAGTGAATTAGCCCTTCCAGTCCCCCCTTTTCTTTTAAA
AAGTGGCTAAGATCTACAGCTGCCTTGTAAGTCATTGGTCTTAAAGGTACCGAGCTCGAATTCCAGGCGG
GGAGGCGGCCCAAAGGGAGATCCGACTCGTCTGAGGGCGAAGGCGAAGACGCGGAAGAGGCCGCAGAGCC
GGCAGCAGGCCGCGGGAAGGAAGGTCCGCTGGATTGAGGGCCGAAGGGACGTAGCAGAAGGACGTCCCGC
GCAGAATCCAGGTGGCAACACAGGCGAGCAGCCATGGAAAGGACGTCAGCTTCCCCGACAACACCACGGA
ATTGTCAGTGCCCAACAGCCGAGCCCCTGTCCAGCAGCGGGCAAGGCAGGCGGCGATGAGTTCCGCCGTG
GCAATAGGGAGGGGGAAAGCGAAAGTCCCGGAAAGGAGCTGACAGGTGGTGGCAATGCCCCAACCAGTGG
GGGTTGCGTCAGCAAACACAGTGCACACCACGCCACGTTGCCTGACAACGGGCCACAACTCCTCATAAAG
AGACAGCAACCAGGATTTATACAAGGAGGAGAAAATGAAAGCCATACGGGAAGCAATAGCATGATACAAA
GGCATTAAAGCAGCGTATCCACATAGCGTAAAAGGAGCAACATAGTTAAGAATACCAGTCAATCTTTCAC
AAATTTTGTAATCCAGAGGTTGATTGTCGACTCTAGACTCGACTCTAGAGGATCCCCCTGTTCCACCTCT
TGAAGGCTATGTAGGCCACAAGGCCCACAACCACAGCAGCCAGGATGGAGCAATAGACAGGGATGAGGTT
GTCGGTGGTGCCTCGGGTCACCACGGGCTGGGAGCTGCCCATCACTGTGGTCACCACACCTGCCACCGTG
CTGGCTATGAGGTCTTGTTCTGGAGGTGCCTCAGGCTCCTGGGTGCTGGGGGCTGTGCTGTCCGAGCCCT
CTGGGGGTGTGGACCGTGTAATCCAACGGCCAGGGATCTCCTCGCACTCGGCGTCGGCCCAGCGTGTGCA
CTCGCGGAGCTGGCGCTCGGTGTCCTCGCACACGGTGCAGGGCAGGCACGGGTCCACGTGGTTGGCCTCG
TCGGAATACGTGCCGTCGGGGCACTCCTCGCACACGGTGTTCTGCTTGTCCTGGCAGGAGAACACGAGGC
CCGAGCCCGCCTCGCACACGCGGCACGCCTCGCAGCGCCCAGTCGTCTCATCCTGGTAGTAGCCGTAGGC
GCAGCGGCACACGGCGTCGTCGGCCTCCACGCACGGCGCCGACATGCTCTGGAGCCCCACGCACTCGGTG
CACGGCTTGCACGGCTCGGTCGCGCTCACCACGTCGGAGAACGTCACGCTGTCCAGGCAGGGCTCACACA
CGGTCTGGTTGGCTCCACAAGGCTGGGCCACACCCTCGCCCAGGTTGCAGGCTTTGCAGCACTCACCGCT
GTGTGTGTACAGGCCTGTGGGGCATGCCTCCTTGGCACCTCCAAGGGACACCCCCAGAAGCAGCAACAGC
AGCAGGCGCGGCCCGTCCATGGCGCGGCCGGTGGCACCTGCCCCCATCGCCCGCCTCCCGCGGCAGCGCT
CGACTTCCAGCTCGGTCCGCTTTGCGGACTGATGGGGCTGCGCTGCGCTGCGCTCCAGCGCCCCCCCTGC
CCGCCGGAGCTGGCCGCGGCCCGAATTCCTGCAGCCCGGGGGATCCCCCTGGGGAGAGAGGTCGGTGATT
CGGTCAACGAGGGAGCCGACTGCCGACGTGCGCTCCGGAGGCTTGCAGAATGCGGAACACCGCGCGGGCA
GGAACAGGGCCCACACTACCGCCCCACACCCCGCCTCCCGCACCGCCCCTTCCCGGCCGCTGCTCTCGGC
GCGCCCTGCTGAGCAGCCGCTATTGGCCACAGCCCATCGCGGTCGGCGCGCTGCCATTGCTCCCTGGCGC
TGTCCGTCTGCGAGGGTACTAGTGAGACGTGCGGCTTCCGTTTGTCACGTCCGGCACGCCGCGAACCGCA
AGGAACCTTCCCGACTTAGGGGCGGAGCAGGAAGCGTCGCCGGGGGGCCCACAAGGGTAGCGGCGAAGAT
CCGGGTGACGCTGCGAACGGACGTGAAGAATGTGCGAGACCCAGGGTCGGCGCCGCTGCGTTTCCCGGAA
CCACGCCCAGAGCAGCCGCGTCCCTGCGCAAACCCAGGGCTGCCTTGGAAAAGGCGCAACCCCAACCCCG
TGGAATTCGATATCAAGCTTCTCGAGGGTAGGCGTGTACGGTGGGAGGCCTATATAAGCAGAGCTCGTTT
AGTGAACCGTCAGATCGCCTGGAGACGCCATCCACGCTGTTTTGACCTCCATAGAAGACACCGGGACCGA
TCCAGCCTCCGCGGAATTCACC
